Addgene plasmid #249579: pHAGE-dCas9-mCherry-CRY2
Purpose: Lentiviral vector for stable expression of dCas9-mCherry-CRY2hiclu fusion protein in mammalian cells
Depositing lab: Tom Misteli. Depositing organization: National Cancer Institute (NCI). Publication: OptoLoop: An optogenetic tool to probe the functional role of genome organization. Stortz M, Keikhosravi A, Pegoraro G, Misteli T. J Cell Sci. 2026 Jan 19:jcs.264574. doi: 10.1242/jcs.264574. PubMed 41549960.
Backbone
  Vector backbone: pHAGE-DEST
  Backbone size w/o insert (bp): 6607
  Total vector size (bp): 13064
  Vector type: Mammalian Expression, Lentiviral
Growth in bacteria
  Bacterial resistance: Ampicillin, 100 μg/mL
  Growth temperature: 37°C
  Growth strain: NEB Stable
  Copy number: Unknown
Gene/Insert 1
  Gene/Insert name: CRY2hiclu (alt name: CRY2PHR E490R/DLDN)
  Species: A. thaliana (mustard weed)
  Insert size (bp): 1521
  GenBank ID: 839529
  Promoter: CMV
  Tag / fusion protein: mCherry (N terminal on insert)
  Cloning method: Restriction Enzyme; 5′ cloning site NotI (not destroyed); 3′ cloning site XhoI (not destroyed)
  Sequencing primers: 5′ CMV-Forward
Gene/Insert 2
  Gene/Insert name: Sp dCas9
  Species: S. pyogenes
  Insert size (bp): 4101
  Mutation: Catalytically dead mutant Cas9
  GenBank ID: 69900935
  Promoter: CMV
  Tag / fusion protein: mCherry (C terminal on insert)
  Cloning method: Unknown
  Sequencing primers: 5′ CMV-Forward
Terms and licenses: Academic/Nonprofit Terms; Industry Terms: Not Available to Industry
Depositor comments: Please refer to related article for further details about origin and use of this plasmid. CRY2 was cloned into vector made by Thoru Pederson lab (Addgene #64108). Please visit https://doi.org/10.1101/2025.11.06.686574 for bioRxiv preprint.
How to cite: pHAGE-dCas9-mCherry-CRY2 was a gift from Tom Misteli (Addgene plasmid # 249579 ; http://n2t.net/addgene:249579 ; RRID:Addgene_249579)
