[The description below was written by a language model from this plasmid's Addgene catalogue record and pLannotate feature annotations shown in this document.]
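Description:
pHAGE-dCas9-mCherry-CRY2 is a 13,064 bp HIV-1-based lentiviral transfer vector built on the pHAGE-DEST backbone for stable expression of a three-part fusion protein in mammalian cells. It is propagated in E. coli through a high-copy ColE1/pUC-type origin with ampicillin selection (AmpR). The viral portion carries a truncated 5' LTR, the Ψ packaging signal with a gag fragment, the RRE for Rev-dependent nuclear export, and the cPPT/CTS. A WPRE lies downstream of the payload to enhance transcript expression, followed by a self-inactivating ΔU3 3' LTR. No mammalian drug-selection marker appears in the feature table, so transduced cells would presumably be identified by mCherry fluorescence.

The payload is a single open reading frame driven by the CMV enhancer/promoter. Short tet-operator-like fragments are annotated just downstream of the promoter, which may indicate a tetracycline-regulatable CMV configuration, though the record lists the promoter only as CMV. The fusion reads, from N to C terminus, catalytically dead Streptococcus pyogenes Cas9, mCherry, and CRY2hiclu. This last part is the photolyase homology region of Arabidopsis thaliana cryptochrome 2 carrying the E490R/DLDN changes, inserted between NotI and XhoI sites into an existing dCas9-mCherry vector. dCas9 binds guide-RNA-specified genomic loci without cutting, mCherry allows the protein to be visualised, and CRY2 variants of this type oligomerise under blue light. The guide RNA is not encoded here and must be supplied separately. According to the associated publication title, the construct is part of OptoLoop, an optogenetic tool for probing the functional role of genome organization, presumably through light-induced association of targeted loci.
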