Features (pLannotate 1.2.2; 28 found; start..end, strand, type, name):
    377..634     +  LTR            5' LTR (truncated): truncated 5' long terminal repeat (LTR) from HIV-1
    681..806     +  misc_feature   HIV-1 Ψ: packaging signal of human immunodeficiency virus type 1
    790..1128    +  CDS            HIV-1 gag (fragment): gag protein from human immunodeficiency virus 1; gag
   1303..1536    +  misc_feature   RRE: The Rev response element (RRE) of HIV-1 allows for Rev-dependent mRNA export from the nucleus to the cytoplasm.
   1913..2013    +  CDS            Rev (fragment): human immunodeficiency virus 1 (HIV-1) Rev protein; rev; enhances nuclear export of unspliced and incompletely spliced viral mRNAs
   2058..2175    +  misc_feature   cPPT/CTS: central polypurine tract and central termination sequence of HIV-1
   2299..2602    +  enhancer       CMV enhancer: human cytomegalovirus immediate early enhancer
   2603..2806    +  promoter       CMV promoter: human cytomegalovirus (CMV) immediate early promoter
   2808..2827    +  promoter       PLtetO-1 promoter (fragment): modified phage lambda PL promoter with tet operator sites (Lutz and Bujard, 1997)
   2829..2848    +  promoter       PLtetO-1 promoter (fragment): modified phage lambda PL promoter with tet operator sites (Lutz and Bujard, 1997)
   2856..2889    +  promoter       TRE3GV promoter (fragment): 3rd-generation Tet-responsive promoter that can be activated by binding of Tet-On® 3G, optimized for retroviral and lentiviral vectors
   3025..7125    +  CDS            Cas9: Cas9 (Csn1) endonuclease from the Streptococcus pyogenes Type II CRISPR/Cas system generates RNA-guided double strand breaks in DNA
   7177..7884    +  CDS            mCherry: mCherry is a basic (constitutively fluorescent) red fluorescent protein published in 2004, derived from Discosoma sp.. It is reported to be a very rapidly-maturing monomer with low acid sensitivity.
   7909..9402    +  CDS            CRY2PHR: N-terminal photolyase homology region of Arabidopsis thaliana cryptochrome 2 binds to CIB1 upon exposure to blue light (Kennedy et al., 2010)
   9454..10042   +  misc_feature   WPRE: woodchuck hepatitis virus posttranscriptional regulatory element
  10050..10115   +  CDS            nef (fragment): NEF_HV1Z2 - Experimental evidence at protein level: Swiss-Prot protein existence level 1. Extracellular Nef protein targets CD4(+) T-lymphocytes for apoptosis by interacting with CXCR4 surface receptors. From Human immunodeficiency virus type 1 group M subtype D (isolate Z2/CDC-Z34) (HIV-1).
  10117..10350   +  LTR            3' LTR (ΔU3): self-inactivating 3' long terminal repeat (LTR) from HIV-1
  10555..10659   +  promoter       AmpR promoter: bla
  10660..11520   +  CDS            AmpR: β-lactamase; bla; confers resistance to ampicillin, carbenicillin, and related antibiotics
  11691..12279   +  rep_origin     ori: high-copy-number ColE1/pMB1/pBR322/pUC origin of replication
  12462..12516   +  CDS            lacI (fragment): lac repressor; lacI; The lac repressor binds to the lac operator to inhibit transcription in E. coli. This inhibition can be relieved by adding lactose or isopropyl-β-D-thiogalactopyranoside (IPTG).
  12522..12615   +  rep_origin     SV40 ori (fragment): SV40 origin of replication
  12640..12677   +  CDS            lacI (fragment): lac repressor; lacI; The lac repressor binds to the lac operator to inhibit transcription in E. coli. This inhibition can be relieved by adding lactose or isopropyl-β-D-thiogalactopyranoside (IPTG).
  12690..12711   +  protein_bind   CAP binding site: CAP binding activates transcription in the presence of cAMP. E. coli catabolite activator protein
  12726..12756   +  promoter       lac promoter: promoter for the E. coli lac operon
  12760..12782   +  protein_bind   lac operator (fragment): The lac repressor binds to the lac operator to inhibit transcription in E. coli. This inhibition can be relieved by adding lactose or isopropyl-β-D-thiogalactopyranoside (IPTG). lac repressor encoded by lacI
  12814..12897   +  polyA_signal   SV40 poly(A) signal (fragment): SV40 polyadenylation signal
  13064..329     +  CDS            nef (fragment) (across the origin): NEF_HV1BR - Experimental evidence at protein level: Swiss-Prot protein existence level 1. Extracellular Nef protein targets CD4(+) T-lymphocytes for apoptosis by interacting with CXCR4 surface receptors (PubMed:14990729). From Human immunodeficiency virus type 1 group M subtype B (isolate BRU/LAI) (HIV-1).
>Addgene plasmid #249579 | pHAGE-dCas9-mCherry-CRY2 | addgene full sequence | sequence record 496340 | Addgene NGS Result
TGGAAGGGCTAATTCACTCCCAAAGAAGACAAGATATCCTTGATCTGTGGATCTACCACACACAAGGCTA
CTTCCCTGATTAGCAGAACTACACACCAGGGCCAGGGGTCAGATATCCACTGACCTTTGGATGGTGCTAC
AAGCTAGTACCAGTTGAGCCAGATAAGGTAGAAGAGGCCAATAAAGGAGAGAACACCAGCTTGTTACACC
CTGTGAGCCTGCATGGGATGGATGACCCGGAGAGAGAAGTGTTAGAGTGGAGGTTTGACAGCCGCCTAGC
ATTTCATCACGTGGCCCGAGAGCTGCATCCGGAGTACTTCAAGAACTGCTGATATCGAGCTTGCTACAAG
GGACTTTCCGCTGGGGACTTTCCAGGGAGGCGTGGCCTGGGCGGGACTGGGGAGTGGCGAGCCCTCAGAT
CCTGCATATAAGCAGCTGCTTTTTGCCTGTACTGGGTCTCTCTGGTTAGACCAGATCTGAGCCTGGGAGC
TCTCTGGCTAACTAGGGAACCCACTGCTTAAGCCTCAATAAAGCTTGCCTTGAGTGCTTCAAGTAGTGTG
TGCCCGTCTGTTGTGTGACTCTGGTAACTAGAGATCCCTCAGACCCTTTTAGTCAGTGTGGAAAATCTCT
AGCAGTGGCGCCCGAACAGGGACTTGAAAGCGAAAGGGAAACCAGAGGAGCTCTCTCGACGCAGGACTCG
GCTTGCTGAAGCGCGCACGGCAAGAGGCGAGGGGCGGCGACTGGTGAGTACGCCAAAAATTTTGACTAGC
GGAGGCTAGAAGGAGAGAGATGGGTGCGAGAGCGTCAGTATTAAGCGGGGGAGAATTAGATCGCGATGGG
AAAAAATTCGGTTAAGGCCAGGGGGAAAGAAAAAATATAAATTAAAACATATAGTATGGGCAAGCAGGGA
GCTAGAACGATTCGCAGTTAATCCTGGCCTGTTAGAAACATCAGAAGGCTGTAGACAAATACTGGGACAG
CTACAACCATCCCTTCAGACAGGATCAGAAGAACTTAGATCATTATATAATACAGTAGCAACCCTCTATT
GTGTGCATCAAAGGATAGAGATAAAAGACACCAAGGAAGCTTTAGACAAGATAGAGGAAGAGCAAAACAA
AAGTAAGACCACCGCACAGCAAGCGGCCGGCCGCTGATCTTCAGACCTGGAGGAGGAGATATGAGGGACA
ATTGGAGAAGTGAATTATATAAATATAAAGTAGTAAAAATTGAACCATTAGGAGTAGCACCCACCAAGGC
AAAGAGAAGAGTGGTGCAGAGAGAAAAAAGAGCAGTGGGAATAGGAGCTTTGTTCCTTGGGTTCTTGGGA
GCAGCAGGAAGCACTATGGGCGCAGCGTCAATGACGCTGACGGTACAGGCCAGACAATTATTGTCTGGTA
TAGTGCAGCAGCAGAACAATTTGCTGAGGGCTATTGAGGCGCAACAGCATCTGTTGCAACTCACAGTCTG
GGGCATCAAGCAGCTCCAGGCAAGAATCCTGGCTGTGGAAAGATACCTAAAGGATCAACAGCTCCTGGGG
ATTTGGGGTTGCTCTGGAAAACTCATTTGCACCACTGCTGTGCCTTGGAATGCTAGTTGGAGTAATAAAT
CTCTGGAACAGATTTGGAATCACACGACCTGGATGGAGTGGGACAGAGAAATTAACAATTACACAAGCTT
AATACACTCCTTAATTGAAGAATCGCAAAACCAGCAAGAAAAGAATGAACAAGAATTATTGGAATTAGAT
AAATGGGCAAGTTTGTGGAATTGGTTTAACATAACAAATTGGCTGTGGTATATAAAATTATTCATAATGA
TAGTAGGAGGCTTGGTAGGTTTAAGAATAGTTTTTGCTGTACTTTCTATAGTGAATAGAGTTAGGCAGGG
ATATTCACCATTATCGTTTCAGACCCACCTCCCAACCCCGAGGGGACCCGACAGGCCCGAAGGAATAGAA
GAAGAAGGTGGAGAGAGAGACAGAGACAGATCCATTCGATTAGTGAACGGATCTCGACGGTATCGCCGAA
TTGACAAATGGCAGTATTCATCCACAATTTTAAAAGAAAAGGGGGGATTGGGGGGTACAGTGCAGGGGAA
AGAATAGTAGACATAATAGCAACAGACATACAAACTAAAGAATTACAAAAACAAATTACAAAAATTCAAA
ATTTTCGGGTTTATTACAGGGACAGCAGAGATCCAGTTTGGACTAGCGATGCTAGCTGATGCGGGCCCTA
GTTATTAATAGTAATCAATTACGGGGTCATTAGTTCATAGCCCATATATGGAGTTCCGCGTTACATAACT
TACGGTAAATGGCCCGCCTGGCTGACCGCCCAACGACCCCCGCCCATTGACGTCAATAATGACGTATGTT
CCCATAGTAACGCCAATAGGGACTTTCCATTGACGTCAATGGGTGGAGTATTTACGGTAAACTGCCCACT
TGGCAGTACATCAAGTGTATCATATGCCAAGTACGCCCCCTATTGACGTCAATGACGGTAAATGGCCCGC
CTGGCATTATGCCCAGTACATGACCTTATGGGACTTTCCTACTTGGCAGTACATCTACGTATTAGTCATC
GCTATTACCATGGTGATGCGGTTTTGGCAGTACATCAATGGGCGTGGATAGCGGTTTGACTCACGGGGAT
TTCCAAGTCTCCACCCCATTGACGTCAATGGGAGTTTGTTTTGGCACCAAAATCAACGGGACTTTCCAAA
ATGTCGTAACAACTCCGCCCCATTGACGCAAATGGGCGGTAGGCGTGTACGGTGGGAGGTCTATATAAGC
AGAGCTCTCCCTATCAGTGATAGAGATCTCCCTATCAGTGATAGAGATCGTCGACGAGCTCGTTTAGTGA
ACCGTCAGATCGCCTGGAGACGCCATCCACGCTGTTTTGACCTCCATAGAAGACACCGGGACCGATCCAG
CCTACCGGTTAAGGTGAACGCGTGCAGGCTGGCGCCACCATGGCCCCTAAAAAGAAACGCAAGGTCGAAT
TCGGAAGCGGAAGCGACAAGAAGTACTCCATTGGGCTCGCTATCGGTACCAACAGCGTCGGCTGGGCCGT
CATTACGGACGAGTACAAGGTGCCGAGCAAAAAATTCAAAGTTCTGGGCAATACCGATCGCCACAGCATA
AAGAAGAACCTCATTGGAGCCCTCCTGTTCGACTCCGGGGAGACGGCCGAAGCCACGCGGCTCAAAAGAA
CAGCACGGCGCAGATATACCCGCAGAAAGAATCGGATCTGCTACCTGCAGGAGATCTTTAGTAATGAGAT
GGCTAAGGTGGATGACTCTTTCTTCCATAGGCTGGAGGAGTCCTTTTTGGTGGAGGAGGATAAAAAGCAC
GAGCGCCACCCAATCTTTGGCAATATCGTGGACGAGGTGGCGTACCATGAAAAGTACCCAACCATATATC
ATCTGAGGAAGAAGCTGGTAGACAGTACTGATAAGGCTGACTTGCGGTTGATCTATCTCGCGCTGGCGCA
CATGATCAAATTTCGGGGACACTTCCTCATCGAGGGGGACCTGAACCCAGACAACAGCGATGTCGACAAA
CTCTTTATCCAACTGGTTCAGACTTACAATCAGCTTTTCGAGGAGAACCCGATCAACGCATCCGGCGTTG
ACGCCAAAGCAATCCTGAGCGCTAGGCTGTCCAAATCCCGGCGGCTCGAAAACCTCATCGCACAGCTCCC
TGGGGAGAAGAAGAACGGCCTGTTTGGTAATCTTATCGCCCTGTCACTCGGGCTGACCCCCAACTTTAAA
TCTAACTTCGACCTGGCCGAAGATGCCAAGCTGCAACTGAGCAAAGACACCTACGATGATGATCTCGACA
ATCTGCTGGCCCAGATCGGCGACCAGTACGCAGACCTTTTTTTGGCGGCAAAGAACCTGTCAGACGCCAT
TCTGCTGAGTGATATTCTGCGAGTGAACACGGAGATCACCAAAGCTCCGCTGAGCGCTAGTATGATCAAG
CGCTATGATGAGCACCACCAAGACTTGACTTTGCTGAAGGCCCTTGTCAGACAGCAACTGCCTGAGAAGT
ACAAGGAAATTTTCTTCGATCAGTCTAAAAATGGCTACGCCGGATACATTGACGGCGGAGCAAGCCAGGA
GGAATTTTACAAATTTATTAAGCCCATCTTGGAAAAAATGGACGGCACCGAGGAGCTGCTGGTAAAGCTG
AACAGAGAAGATCTGTTGCGCAAACAGCGCACTTTCGACAATGGAAGCATCCCCCACCAGATTCACCTGG
GCGAACTGCACGCTATCCTCAGGCGGCAAGAGGATTTCTACCCCTTTTTGAAAGATAACAGGGAAAAGAT
TGAGAAAATCCTCACATTTCGGATACCCTACTATGTAGGCCCCCTCGCTCGGGGAAATTCCAGATTCGCG
TGGATGACTCGCAAATCAGAAGAGACCATCACTCCCTGGAACTTCGAGGAAGTCGTGGATAAGGGGGCCT
CTGCCCAGTCCTTCATCGAAAGGATGACTAACTTTGATAAAAATCTGCCTAACGAAAAGGTGCTTCCTAA
ACACTCTCTGCTGTACGAGTACTTCACAGTTTATAACGAGCTCACCAAGGTCAAATACGTCACAGAAGGG
ATGAGAAAGCCAGCATTCCTGTCTGGAGAGCAGAAGAAAGCTATCGTGGACCTCCTCTTCAAGACGAACC
GGAAAGTTACCGTGAAACAGCTCAAAGAAGACTATTTCAAAAAGATTGAATGTTTCGACTCTGTTGAAAT
CAGCGGAGTGGAGGATCGCTTCAACGCATCCCTGGGAACGTATCACGATCTCCTGAAAATCATTAAAGAC
AAGGACTTCCTGGACAATGAGGAGAACGAGGACATTCTTGAGGACATTGTCCTCACCCTTACGTTGTTTG
AAGATAGGGAGATGATTGAAGAACGCTTGAAAACTTACGCTCATCTCTTCGACGACAAAGTCATGAAACA
GCTCAAGAGACGCCGATATACAGGATGGGGGCGGCTGTCAAGAAAACTGATCAATGGCATCCGAGACAAG
CAGAGTGGAAAGACAATCCTGGATTTTCTTAAGTCCGATGGATTTGCCAACCGGAACTTCATGCAGTTGA
TCCATGATGACTCTCTCACCTTTAAGGAGGACATCCAGAAAGCACAAGTTTCTGGCCAGGGGGACAGTCT
TCACGAGCACATCGCTAATCTTGCAGGTAGCCCAGCTATCAAAAAGGGAATACTGCAGACCGTTAAGGTC
GTGGATGAACTCGTCAAAGTAATGGGAAGGCATAAGCCCGAGAATATCGTTATCGAGATGGCCCGAGAGA
ACCAAACTACCCAGAAGGGACAGAAGAACAGTAGGGAAAGGATGAAGAGGATTGAAGAGGGTATAAAAGA
ACTGGGGTCCCAAATCCTTAAGGAACACCCAGTTGAAAACACCCAGCTTCAGAATGAGAAGCTCTACCTG
TACTACCTGCAGAACGGCAGGGACATGTACGTGGATCAGGAACTGGACATCAACCGGTTGTCCGACTACG
ACGTGGATGCTATCGTGCCCCAAAGCTTTCTCAAAGATGATTCTATTGATAATAAAGTGTTGACAAGATC
CGATAAAAATAGAGGGAAGAGTGATAACGTCCCCTCAGAAGAAGTTGTCAAGAAAATGAAAAATTATTGG
CGGCAGCTGCTGAACGCCAAACTGATCACACAACGGAAGTTCGATAATCTGACTAAGGCTGAACGAGGTG
GCCTGTCTGAGTTGGATAAAGCCGGCTTCATCAAAAGGCAGCTTGTTGAGACACGCCAGATCACCAAGCA
CGTGGCCCAAATTCTCGATTCACGCATGAACACCAAGTACGATGAAAATGACAAACTGATTCGAGAGGTG
AAAGTTATTACTCTGAAGTCTAAGCTGGTCTCAGATTTCAGAAAGGACTTTCAGTTTTATAAGGTGAGAG
AGATCAACAATTACCACCATGCGCATGATGCCTACCTGAATGCAGTGGTAGGCACTGCACTTATCAAAAA
ATATCCCAAGCTGGAATCTGAATTTGTTTACGGAGACTATAAAGTGTACGATGTTAGGAAAATGATCGCA
AAGTCTGAGCAGGAAATAGGCAAGGCCACCGCTAAGTACTTCTTTTACAGCAATATTATGAATTTTTTCA
AGACCGAGATTACACTGGCCAATGGAGAGATTCGGAAGCGACCACTTATCGAAACAAACGGAGAAACAGG
AGAAATCGTGTGGGACAAGGGTAGGGATTTCGCGACAGTCCGCAAGGTCCTGTCCATGCCGCAGGTGAAC
ATCGTTAAAAAGACCGAAGTACAGACCGGAGGCTTCTCCAAGGAAAGTATCCTCCCGAAAAGGAACAGCG
ACAAGCTGATCGCACGCAAAAAAGATTGGGACCCCAAGAAATACGGCGGATTCGATTCTCCTACAGTCGC
TTACAGTGTACTGGTTGTGGCCAAAGTGGAGAAAGGGAAGTCTAAAAAACTCAAAAGCGTCAAGGAACTG
CTGGGCATCACAATCATGGAGCGATCCAGCTTCGAGAAAAACCCCATCGACTTTCTCGAAGCGAAAGGAT
ATAAAGAGGTCAAAAAAGACCTCATCATTAAGCTGCCCAAGTACTCTCTCTTTGAGCTTGAAAACGGCCG
GAAACGAATGCTCGCTAGTGCGGGCGAGCTGCAGAAAGGTAACGAGCTGGCACTGCCCTCTAAATACGTT
AATTTCTTGTATCTGGCCAGCCACTATGAAAAGCTCAAAGGGTCTCCCGAAGATAATGAGCAGAAGCAGC
TGTTCGTGGAACAACACAAACACTACCTTGATGAGATCATCGAGCAAATAAGCGAGTTCTCCAAAAGAGT
GATCCTCGCCGACGCTAACCTCGATAAGGTGCTTTCTGCTTACAATAAGCACAGGGATAAGCCCATCAGG
GAGCAGGCAGAAAACATTATCCACTTGTTTACTCTGACCAACTTGGGCGCGCCTGCAGCCTTCAAGTACT
TCGACACCACCATAGACAGAAAGCGGTACACCTCTACAAAGGAGGTCCTGGACGCCACACTGATTCATCA
GTCAATTACGGGGCTCTATGAAACAAGAATCGACCTCTCTCAGCTCGGTGGAGACGGCTCTACTAGTGGC
TCTCCCAAGAAGAAGAGGAAGGTAGGATCCGGAAGTATGGTGAGCAAGGGCGAGGAGGATAACATGGCCA
TCATCAAGGAGTTCATGCGCTTCAAGGTGCACATGGAGGGCTCCGTGAACGGCCACGAGTTCGAGATCGA
GGGCGAGGGCGAGGGCCGCCCCTACGAGGGCACCCAGACCGCCAAGCTGAAGGTGACCAAGGGTGGCCCC
CTGCCCTTCGCCTGGGACATCCTGTCCCCTCAGTTCATGTACGGCTCCAAGGCCTACGTGAAGCACCCCG
CCGACATCCCCGACTACTTGAAGCTGTCCTTCCCCGAGGGCTTCAAGTGGGAGCGCGTGATGAACTTCGA
GGACGGCGGCGTGGTGACCGTGACCCAGGACTCCTCACTGCAGGACGGCGAGTTCATCTACAAGGTGAAG
CTGCGCGGCACCAACTTCCCCTCCGACGGCCCCGTAATGCAGAAGAAGACCATGGGCTGGGAGGCCTCCT
CCGAGCGGATGTACCCCGAGGACGGCGCCCTGAAGGGCGAGATCAAGCAGAGGCTGAAGCTGAAGGACGG
CGGCCACTACGACGCTGAGGTCAAGACCACCTACAAGGCCAAGAAGCCCGTGCAGCTGCCCGGCGCCTAC
AACGTCAACATCAAGTTGGACATCACCTCCCACAACGAGGACTACACCATCGTGGAACAGTACGAACGCG
CTGAGGGCCGCCACTCCACCGGCGGCATGGACGAGCTGTACAAGTCTGGCGGCCGCGGTGGAGCCACCAT
GAAGATGGACAAAAAGACTATAGTTTGGTTTAGAAGAGACCTAAGGATTGAGGATAATCCTGCATTAGCA
GCAGCTGCTCACGAAGGATCTGTTTTTCCTGTCTTCATTTGGTGTCCTGAAGAAGAAGGACAGTTTTATC
CTGGAAGAGCTTCAAGATGGTGGATGAAACAATCACTTGCTCACTTATCTCAATCCTTGAAGGCTCTTGG
ATCTGACCTCACTTTAATCAAAACCCACAACACGATTTCAGCGATCTTGGATTGTATCCGCGTTACCGGT
GCTACAAAAGTCGTCTTTAACCACCTCTATGATCCTGTTTCGTTAGTTCGGGACCATACCGTAAAGGAGA
AGCTGGTGGAACGTGGGATCTCTGTGCAAAGCTACAATGGAGATCTATTGTATGAACCGTGGGAGATATA
CTGCGAAAAGGGCAAACCTTTTACGAGTTTCAATTCTTACTGGAAGAAATGCTTAGATATGTCGATTGAA
TCCGTTATGCTTCCTCCTCCTTGGCGGTTGATGCCAATAACTGCAGCGGCTGAAGCGATTTGGGCGTGTT
CGATTGAAGAACTAGGGCTGGAGAATGAGGCCGAGAAACCGAGCAATGCGTTGTTAACTAGAGCTTGGTC
TCCAGGATGGAGCAATGCTGATAAGTTACTAAATGAGTTCATCGAGAAGCAGTTGATAGATTATGCAAAG
AACAGCAAGAAAGTTGTTGGGAATTCTACTTCACTACTTTCTCCGTATCTCCATTTCGGGGAAATAAGCG
TCAGACACGTTTTCCAGTGTGCCCGGATGAAACAAATTATATGGGCAAGAGATAAGAACAGTGAAGGAGA
AGAAAGTGCAGATCTTTTTCTTAGGGGAATCGGTTTAAGAGAGTATTCTCGGTATATATGTTTCAACTTC
CCGTTTACTCACGAGCAATCGTTGTTGAGTCATCTTCGGTTTTTCCCTTGGGATGCTGATGTTGATAAGT
TCAAGGCCTGGAGACAAGGCAGGACCGGTTATCCGTTGGTGGATGCCGGAATGAGAGAGCTTTGGGCTAC
CGGATGGATGCATAACAGAATAAGAGTGATTGTTTCAAGCTTTGCTGTGAAGTTTCTTCTCCTTCCATGG
AAATGGGGAATGAAGTATTTCTGGGATACACTTTTGGATGCTGATTTGGAATGTGACATCCTTGGCTGGC
AGTATATCTCTGGGAGTATCCCCGATGGCCACGAGCTTGATCGCTTGGACAATCCCGCGTTACAAGGCGC
CAAATATGACCCAGAAGGTGAGTACATAAGGCAATGGCTTCCCGAGCTTGCGAGATTGCCAACTGAATGG
ATCCATCATCCATGGGACGCTCCTTTAACCGTACTCAAAGCTTCTGGTGTGGAACTCGGAACAAACTATG
CGAAACCCATTGTAGACATCGACACAGCTCGTGAGCTACTAGCTAAAGCTATTTCAAGAACCCGTAGAGC
ACAGATCATGATCGGAGCAGCAGCCCGGGATCCACCGGACCTCGACAACTAACTCGAGTAGGGTAATCTA
GATAATCAACCTCTGGATTACAAAATTTGTGAAAGATTGACTGGTATTCTTAACTATGTTGCTCCTTTTA
CGCTATGTGGATACGCTGCTTTAATGCCTTTGTATCATGCTATTGCTTCCCGTATGGCTTTCATTTTCTC
CTCCTTGTATAAATCCTGGTTGCTGTCTCTTTATGAGGAGTTGTGGCCCGTTGTCAGGCAACGTGGCGTG
GTGTGCACTGTGTTTGCTGACGCAACCCCCACTGGTTGGGGCATTGCCACCACCTGTCAGCTCCTTTCCG
GGACTTTCGCTTTCCCCCTCCCTATTGCCACGGCGGAACTCATCGCCGCCTGCCTTGCCCGCTGCTGGAC
AGGGGCTCGGCTGTTGGGCACTGACAATTCCGTGGTGTTGTCGGGGAAATCATCGTCCTTTCCTTGGCTG
CTCGCCTGTGTTGCCACCTGGATTCTGCGCGGGACGTCCTTCTGCTACGTCCCTTCGGCCCTCAATCCAG
CGGACCTTCCTTCCCGCGGCCTGCTGCCGGCTCTGCGGCCTCTTCCGCGTCTTCGCCTTCGCCCTCAGAC
GAGTCGGATCTCCCTTTGGGCCGCCTCCCCGCCTGAGATCCTTTAAGACCAATGACTTACAAGGCAGCTG
TAGATCTTAGCCACTTTTTAAAAGAAAAGGGGGGACTGGAAGGGCTAATTCACTCCCAACGAAGACAAGA
TCTGCTTTTTGCTTGTACTGGGTCTCTCTGGTTAGACCAGATCTGAGCCTGGGAGCTCTCTGGCTAACTA
GGGAACCCACTGCTTAAGCCTCAATAAAGCTTGCCTTGAGTGCTTCAAGTAGTGTGTGCCCGTCTGTTGT
GTGACTCTGGTAACTAGAGATCCCTCAGACCCTTTTAGTCAGTGTGGAAAATCTCTAGCAGTAGTAGTTC
ATGTCATCTTATTATTCAGTATTTATAACTTGCAAAGAAATGAATATCAGAGAGTGAGAGGCCCGGGTTA
ATTAAGGAAAGGGCTAGATCATTCTTGAAGACGAAAGGGCCTCGTGATACGCCTATTTTTATAGGTTAAT
GTCATGATAATAATGGTTTCTTAGACGTCAGGTGGCACTTTTCGGGGAAATGTGCGCGGAACCCCTATTT
GTTTATTTTTCTAAATACATTCAAATATGTATCCGCTCATGAGACAATAACCCTGATAAATGCTTCAATA
ATATTGAAAAAGGAAGAGTATGAGTATTCAACATTTCCGTGTCGCCCTTATTCCCTTTTTTGCGGCATTT
TGCCTTCCTGTTTTTGCTCACCCAGAAACGCTGGTGAAAGTAAAAGATGCTGAAGATCAGTTGGGTGCAC
GAGTGGGTTACATCGAACTGGATCTCAACAGCGGTAAGATCCTTGAGAGTTTTCGCCCCGAAGAACGTTT
TCCAATGATGAGCACTTTTAAAGTTCTGCTATGTGGCGCGGTATTATCCCGTGTTGACGCCGGGCAAGAG
CAACTCGGTCGCCGCATACACTATTCTCAGAATGACTTGGTTGAGTACTCACCAGTCACAGAAAAGCATC
TTACGGATGGCATGACAGTAAGAGAATTATGCAGTGCTGCCATAACCATGAGTGATAACACTGCGGCCAA
CTTACTTCTGACAACGATCGGAGGACCGAAGGAGCTAACCGCTTTTTTGCACAACATGGGGGATCATGTA
ACTCGCCTTGATCGTTGGGAACCGGAGCTGAATGAAGCCATACCAAACGACGAGCGTGACACCACGATGC
CTGTAGCAATGGCAACAACGTTGCGCAAACTATTAACTGGCGAACTACTTACTCTAGCTTCCCGGCAACA
ATTAATAGACTGGATGGAGGCGGATAAAGTTGCAGGACCACTTCTGCGCTCGGCCCTTCCGGCTGGCTGG
TTTATTGCTGATAAATCTGGAGCCGGTGAGCGTGGGTCTCGCGGTATCATTGCAGCACTGGGGCCAGATG
GTAAGCCCTCCCGTATCGTAGTTATCTACACGACGGGGAGTCAGGCAACTATGGATGAACGAAATAGACA
GATCGCTGAGATAGGTGCCTCACTGATTAAGCATTGGTAACTGTCAGACCAAGTTTACTCATATATACTT
TAGATTGATTTAAAACTTCATTTTTAATTTAAAAGGATCTAGGTGAAGATCCTTTTTGATAATCTCATGA
CCAAAATCCCTTAACGTGAGTTTTCGTTCCACTGAGCGTCAGACCCCGTAGAAAAGATCAAAGGATCTTC
TTGAGATCCTTTTTTTCTGCGCGTAATCTGCTGCTTGCAAACAAAAAAACCACCGCTACCAGCGGTGGTT
TGTTTGCCGGATCAAGAGCTACCAACTCTTTTTCCGAAGGTAACTGGCTTCAGCAGAGCGCAGATACCAA
ATACTGTTCTTCTAGTGTAGCCGTAGTTAGGCCACCACTTCAAGAACTCTGTAGCACCGCCTACATACCT
CGCTCTGCTAATCCTGTTACCAGTGGCTGCTGCCAGTGGCGATAAGTCGTGTCTTACCGGGTTGGACTCA
AGACGATAGTTACCGGATAAGGCGCAGCGGTCGGGCTGAACGGGGGGTTCGTGCACACAGCCCAGCTTGG
AGCGAACGACCTACACCGAACTGAGATACCTACAGCGTGAGCTATGAGAAAGCGCCACGCTTCCCGAAGG
GAGAAAGGCGGACAGGTATCCGGTAAGCGGCAGGGTCGGAACAGGAGAGCGCACGAGGGAGCTTCCAGGG
GGAAACGCCTGGTATCTTTATAGTCCTGTCGGGTTTCGCCACCTCTGACTTGAGCGTCGATTTTTGTGAT
GCTCGTCAGGGGGGCGGAGCCTATGGAAAAACGCCAGCAACGCGGCCTTTTTACGGTTCCTGGCCTTTTG
CTGGCCTTTTGCTCACATGTTCTTTCCTGCGTTATCCCCTGATTCTGTGGATAACCGTATTACCGCCTTT
GAGTGAGCTGATACCGCTCGCCGCAGCCGAACGACCGAGCGCAGCGAGTCAGTGAGCGAGGAAGCGGAAG
AGCGCCCAATACGCAAACCGCCTCTCCCCGCGCGTTGGCCGATTCATTAATGCAGCAAGCTCATGGCTGA
CTAATTTTTTTTATTTATGCAGAGGCCGAGGCCGCCTCGGCCTCTGAGCTATTCCAGAAGTAGTGAGGAG
GCTTTTTTGGAGGCCTAGGCTTTTGCAAAAAGCTCCCCGTGGCACGACAGGTTTCCCGACTGGAAAGCGG
GCAGTGAGCGCAACGCAATTAATGTGAGTTAGCTCACTCATTAGGCACCCCAGGCTTTACACTTTATGCT
TCCGGCTCGTATGTTGTGTGGAATTGTGAGCGGATAACAATTTCACACAGGAAACAGCTATGACATGATT
ACGAATTTCACAAATAAAGCATTTTTTTCACTGCATTCTAGTTGTGGTTTGTCCAAACTCATCAATGTAT
CTTATCATGTCTGGATCAACTGGATAACTCAAGCTAACCAAAATCATCCCAAACTTCCCACCCCATACCC
TATTACCACTGCCAATTACCTGTGGTTTCATTTACTCTAAACCTGTGATTCCTCTGAATTATTTTCATTT
TAAAGAAATTGTATTTGTTAAATATGTACTACAAACTTAGTAGT
